Addgene plasmid #138519: pMR-A-5
Purpose: P3c
Depositing lab: David Liu. Depositing organization: Broad Institute. Publication: Phage-assisted evolution of an adenine base editor with improved Cas domain compatibility and activity. Richter MF, Zhao KT, Eton E, Lapinaite A, Newby GA, Thuronyi BW, Wilson C, Koblan LW, Zeng J, Bauer DE, Doudna JA, Liu DR. Nat Biotechnol. 2020 Jul;38(7):883-891. doi: 10.1038/s41587-020-0453-z. Epub 2020 Mar 16. PubMed 32433547.
Backbone
  Vector backbone: pCMV with a BR322 origin
  Vector type: Synthetic Biology
Growth in bacteria
  Bacterial resistance: Spectinomycin, 50 μg/mL
  Growth temperature: 37°C
  Growth strain: DH5alpha
  Copy number: Unknown
Gene/Insert
  Gene/Insert name: T7-RNAP
  Species: Other
  Cloning method: Unknown
Terms and licenses: Academic/Nonprofit Terms; Industry Terms: Not Available to Industry
How to cite: pMR-A-5 was a gift from David Liu (Addgene plasmid # 138519 ; http://n2t.net/addgene:138519 ; RRID:Addgene_138519)
