[The description below was written by a language model from this plasmid's Addgene catalogue record and pLannotate feature annotations shown in this document.]
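Description:
pMR-A-5 is a 5,188 nt bacterial plasmid from a phage-assisted evolution study that produced an adenine base editor with improved Cas domain compatibility and activity. It is catalogued as a synthetic biology vector, and its stated purpose is only the label "P3c", which presumably marks it as one of the accessory plasmids of the selection circuit; the record does not define the term further. The backbone is listed as "pCMV with a BR322 origin", but no CMV promoter or other mammalian expression element is annotated. The features present are all bacterial. Replication relies on a ColE1/pBR322-type origin accompanied by the bom mobility region and an intact rop gene, which normally holds plasmids of this family at lower copy number, although the catalogue gives copy number as unknown. Selection is by spectinomycin, conferred by the aadA (SmR) aminoglycoside adenylyltransferase gene, which is driven by a fragment of the AmpR (bla) promoter.

The payload is the T7 RNA polymerase coding sequence, the highly processive single-subunit phage enzyme that transcribes specifically from T7 promoters. Upstream of it lie an rrnB T1 terminator, which likely insulates the cassette from read-through transcription, and a short segment matching a fragment of E. coli sspB. A small mbeC fragment is probably a remnant of the ColE1-derived backbone. The promoter driving T7 RNAP is not annotated, and the record does not say whether the polymerase gene carries mutations or other modifications that link its activity to base editing. In such selection schemes, T7 RNAP generally serves as a transcriptional relay that couples a desired activity to expression of a T7 promoter-controlled gene, but the specific wiring is not documented here.
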