Features (pLannotate 1.2.2; 9 found; start..end, strand, type, name):
    586..726     -  misc_feature   bom: basis of mobility region from pBR322
    828..1019    -  CDS            rop: Rop protein, which maintains plasmids at low copy number; rop
   1060..1116    +  CDS            mbeC (fragment): MBEC_ECOLX - Experimental evidence at protein level: Swiss-Prot protein existence level 1. Required for efficient mobilization of ColE1 plasmid and is thus essential to promote the specific transfer of the plasmid during conjugation. Probably functions by inducing DNA bending, helping the MbeA relaxase to melt the DNA around the nic site and cleave the phosphodiester bond. Binds specifically double-stranded DNA (dsDNA) containing the ColE1 oriT but does not recognize the inverted repeat (IR). From Escherichia coli.
   1130..1174    +  terminator     rrnB T1 terminator: transcription terminator T1 from the E. coli rrnB gene
   1193..1258    +  CDS            sspB (fragment): SSPB_ECOLI - Experimental evidence at protein level: Swiss-Prot protein existence level 1. Also stimulates degradation of the N-terminus of RseA (residues 1-108, alone or in complex with sigma-E) by ClpX-ClpP in a non-ssrA-mediated fashion. From Escherichia coli (strain K12).
   1388..4036    +  CDS            RPOL_BPT7: Experimental evidence at protein level: Swiss-Prot protein existence level 1. Highly processive DNA-dependent RNA polymerase that catalyzes the transcription of class II and class III viral genes. Recognizes a specific promoter sequence and enters first into an 'abortive phase' where very short transcripts are synthesized and released before proceeding to the processive transcription of long RNA chains. Unwinds the double-stranded DNA to expose the coding strand for templating. Participates in the initiation of viral DNA replication presumably by making primers accessible to the DNA polymerase
   4109..4900    -  CDS            SmR: aminoglycoside adenylyltransferase (Murphy, 1985); aadA; confers resistance to spectinomycin and streptomycin
   4901..4986    -  promoter       AmpR promoter (fragment): bla
   5000..400     +  rep_origin     ori (across the origin): high-copy-number ColE1/pMB1/pBR322/pUC origin of replication
>Addgene plasmid #138519 | pMR-A-5 | addgene full sequence | sequence record 292207 | Addgene NGS Result
TGTAGCACCGCCTACATACCTCGCTCTGCTAATCCTGTTACCAGTGGCTGCTGCCAGTGGCGATAAGTCG
TGTCTTACCGGGTTGGACTCAAGACGATAGTTACCGGATAAGGCGCAGCGGTCGGGCTGAACGGGGGGTT
CGTGCACACAGCCCAGCTTGGAGCGAACGACCTACACCGAACTGAGATACCTACAGCGTGAGCTATGAGA
AAGCGCCACGCTTCCCGAAGGGAGAAAGGCGGACAGGTATCCGGTAAGCGGCAGGGTCGGAACAGGAGAG
CGCACGAGGGAGCTTCCAGGGGGAAACGCCTGGTATCTTTATAGTCCTGTCGGGTTTCGCCACCTCTGAC
TTGAGCGTCGATTTTTGTGATGCTCGTCAGGGGGGCGGAGCCTATGGAAAAACGCCAGCAACGCGGCCTT
TTTACGGTTCCTGGCCTTTTGCTGGCCTTTTGCTCACATGTTCTTTCCTGCGTTATCCCCTGATTCTGTG
GATAACCGTATTACCGCCTTTGAGTGAGCTGATACCGCTCGCCGCAGCCGAACGACCGAGCGCAGCGAGT
CAGTGAGCGAGGAAGCGGATGAGCGCCTGATGCGGTATTTTCTCCTTACGCATCTGTGCGGTATTTCACA
CCGCATATGGTGCACTCTCAGTACAATCTGCTCTGATGCCGCATAGTTAAGCCAGTATACACTCCGCTAT
CGCTACGTGACTGGGTCATGGCTGCGCCCCGACACCCGCCAACACCCGCTGACGCGCCCTGACGGGCTTG
TCTGCTCCCGGCATCCGCTTACAGACAAGCTGTGACCGTCTCCGGGAGCTGCATGTGTCAGAGGTTTTCA
CCGTCATCACCGAAACGCGCGAGGCAGCTGCGGTAAAGCTCATCAGCGTGGTCGTGAAGCGATTCACAGA
TGTCTGCCTGTTCATCCGCGTCCAGCTCGTTGAGTTTCTCCAGAAGCGTTAATGTCTGGCTTCTGATAAA
GCGGGCCATGTTAAGGGCGGTTTTTTCCTGTTTGGTCACTGATGCCTCCGTGTAAGGGGGATTTCTGTTC
ATGGGGGTAATGATACCGATGAAACGAGAGAGGATGCTCACGATACGGGTTACTGATGATGAACAAGAGG
ACATCCGGTCAAATAAAACGAAAGGCTCAGTCGAAAGACTGGGCCTTTCGTTTTGCTGAGGAGACTTAGG
GACTCTCACAGCTAACACCACGTCGTCCCTATCTGCTGCCCTAGGTCTATGAGTGGTTGCTGGATAACTT
TACGGGCATGCATAAGGCTCGTAATATATATTCAGGGAGACCACAACGGTTTCCCTCTACAAATAATTTT
GTTTAACTTTTACTAGAGTGGGACCCTACCTGCAGGTGCAGTAAGGAGGAAAAAAAAATGAACACGATTA
ACATCGCTAAGAACGACTTCTCTGACATCGAACTGGCTGCTATCCCGTTCAACACTCTGGCTGACCATTA
CGGTGAGCGTTTAGCTCGCGAACAGTTGGCCCTTGAGCATGAGTCTTACGAGATGGGTGAAGCACGCTTC
CGCAAGATGTTTGAGTGATAACTTAAAGCTGGTGAGGTTGCGGATAACGCTGCCGCCAAGCCTCTCATCA
CTACCCTACTCCCTAAGATGATTGCACGCATCAACGACTGGTTTGAGGAAGTGAAAGCTAAGCGCGGCAA
GCGCCCGACAGCCTTCCAGTTCCTGCAAGAAATCAAGCCGGAAGCCGTAGCGTACATCACCATTAAGACC
ACTCTGGCTTGCCTAACCAGTGCTGACAATACAACCGTTCAGGCTGTAGCAAGCGCAATCGGTCGGGCCA
TTGAGGACGAGGCTCGCTTCGGTCGTATCCGTGACCTTAAAGCTAAGCACTTCAAGAAAAACGTTGAGGA
ACAACTCAACAAGCGCGTAGGGCACGTCTACAAGAAAGCATTTATGCAAGTTGTCGAGGCTGACATGCTC
TCTAAGGGTCTACTCGGTGGCGAGGCGTGGTCTTCGTGGCATAAGGAAGACTCTATTCATGTAGGAGTAC
GCTGCATCGAGATGCTCATTGAGTCAACCGGAATGGTTAGCTTACACCGCCAAAATGCTGGCGTAGTAGG
TCAAGACTCTGAGACTATCGAACTCGCACCTGAATACGCTGAGGCTATCGCAACCCGTGCAGGTGCGCTG
GCTGGCATCTCTCCGATGTTCCAACCTTGCGTAGTTCCTCCTAAGCCGTGGACTGGCATTACTGGTGGTG
GCTATTGGGCTAACGGTCGTCGTCCTCTGGCGCTGGTGCGTACTCACAGTAAGAAAGCACTGATGCGCTA
CGAAGACGTTTACATGCCTGAGGTGTACAAAGCGATTAACATTGCGCAAAACACCGCATGGAAAATCAAC
AAGAAAGTCCTAGCGGTCGCCAACGTAATCACCAAGTGGAAGCATTGTCCGGTCGAGGACATCCCTGCGA
TTGAGCGTGAAGAACTCCCGATGAAACCGGAAGACATCGACATGAATCCTGAGGCTCTCACCGCGTGGAA
ACGTGCTGCCGCTGCTGTGTACCGCAAGGACAAGGCTCGCAAGTCTCGCCGTATCAGCCTTGAGTTCATG
CTTGAGCAAGCCAATAAGTTTGCTAACCATAAGGCCATCTGGTTCCCTTACAACATGGACTGGCGCGGTC
GTGTTTACGCTGTGTCAATGTTCAACCCGCAAGGTAACGATATGACCAAAGGACTGCTTACGCTGGCGAA
AGGTAAACCAATCGGTAAGGAAGGTTACTACTGGCTGAAAATCCACGGTGCAAACTGTGCGGGTGTCGAT
AAGGTTCCGTTCCCTGAGCGCATCAAGTTCATTGAGGAAAACCACGAGAACATCATGGCTTGCGCTAAGT
CTCCACTGGAGAACACTTGGTGGGCTGAGCAAGATTCTCCGTTCTGCTTCCTTGCGTTCTGCTTTGAGTA
CGCTGGGGTACAGCACCACGGCCTGAGCTATAACTGCTCCCTTCCGCTGGCGTTTGACGGGTCTTGCTCT
GGCATCCAGCACTTCTCCGCGATGCTCCGAGATGAGGTAGGTGGTCGCGCGGTTAACTTGCTTCCTAGTG
AAACCGTTCAGGACATCTACGGGATTGTTGCTAAGAAAGTCAACGAGATTCTACAAGCAGACGCAATCAA
TGGGACCGATAACGAAGTAGTTACCGTGACCGATGAGAACACTGGTGAAATCTCTGAGAAAGTCAAGCTG
GGCACTAAGGCACTGGCTGGTCAATGGCTGGCTTACGGTGTTACTCGCAGTGTGACTAAGCGTTCAGTCA
TGACGCTGGCTTACGGGTCCAAAGAGTTCGGCTTCCGTCAACAAGTGCTGGAAGATACCATTCAGCCAGC
TATTGATTCCGGCAAGGGTCTGATGTTCACTCAGCCGAATCAGGCTGCTGGATACATGGCTAAGCTGATT
TGGGAATCTGTGAGCGTGACGGTGGTAGCTGCGGTTGAAGCAATGAACTGGCTTAAGTCTGCTGCTAAGC
TGCTGGCTGCTGAGGTCAAAGATAAGAAGACTGGAGAGATTCTTCGCAAGCGTTGCGCTGTGCATTGGGT
AACTCCTGATGGTTTCCCTGTGTGGCAGGAATACAAGAAGCCTATTCAGACGCGCTTGAACCTGATGTTC
CTCGGTCAGTTCCGCTTACAGCCTACCATTAACACCAACAAAGATAGCGAGATTGATGCACACAAACAGG
AGTCTGGTATCGCTCCTAACTTTGTACACAGCCAAGACGGTAGCCACCTTCGTAAGACTGTAGTGTGGGC
ACACGAGAAGTACGGTATCGAATCTTTTGCACTGATTCACGACTCCTTCGGTACCATTCCGGCTGACGCT
GCGAACCTGTTCAAAGCAGTGCGCGAAACTATGGTTGACACATATGAGTCTTGTGATGTACTGGCTGATT
TCTACGACCAGTTCGCTGACCAGTTGCACGAGTCTCAATTGGACAAAATGCCAGCACTTCCGGCTAAAGG
TAACTTGAACCTCCGTGACATCTTAGAGTCCGACTTCGCGTTCGCCTAATGGCACTCCTCAGCAAATATA
ATGACCCTCTTGATAACCCAAGAGGGCATTTTTTAATGCCCATGGCGTTTATTTGCCGACTACCTTGGTG
ATCTCGCCTTTCACGTAGTGGACAAATTCTTCCAACTGATCTGCGCGCGAGGCCAAGCGATCTTCTTCTT
GTCCAAGATAAGCCTGTCTAGCTTCAAGTATGACGGGCTGATACTGGGCCGGCAGGCGCTCCATTGCCCA
GTCGGCAGCGACATCCTTCGGCGCGATTTTGCCGGTTACTGCGCTGTACCAAATGCGGGACAACGTAAGC
ACTACATTTCGCTCATCGCCAGCCCAGTCGGGCGGCGAGTTCCATAGCGTTAAGGTTTCATTTAGCGCCT
CAAATAGATCCTGTTCAGGAACCGGATCAAAGAGTTCCTCCGCCGCTGGACCTACCAAGGCAACGCTATG
TTCTCTTGCTTTTGTCAGCAAGATAGCCAGATCAATGTCGATCGTGGCTGGCTCGAAGATACCTGCAAGA
ATGTCATTGCGCTGCCATTCTCCAAATTGCAGTTCGCGCTTAGCTGGATAACGCCACGGAATGATGTCGT
CGTGCACAACAATGGTGACTTCTACAGCGCGGAGAATCTCGCTCTCTCCAGGGGAAGCCGAAGTTTCCAA
AAGGTCGTTGATCAAAGCTCGCCGCGTTGTTTCATCAAGCCTTACGGTCACCGTAACCAGCAAATCAATA
TCACTGTGTGGCTTCAGGCCGCCATCCACTGCGGAGCCGTACAAATGTACGGCCAGCAACGTCGGTTCGA
GATGGCGCTCGATGACGCCAACTACCTCTGATAGTTGAGTCGATACTTCGGCGATCACCGCTTCCCTCAT
ACTCTTCCTTTTTCAATATTATTGAAGCATTTATCAGGGTTATTGTCTCATGAGCGTATACATATTTGAA
TGTATTTAGAAAAATAGGCCAAATAGGGTTTGAGATCCTTTTTTTCTGCGCGTAATCTGCTGCTTGCAAA
CAAAAAAACCACCGCTACCAGCGGTGGTTTGTTTGCCGGATCAAGAGCTACCACCTCTTTTTCCGAAGGT
AACTGGCTTCAGCAGAGCGCAGATACCAAATACTGTCCTTCTAGTGTAGCCGTAGTTAGGCCACCACTTC
AAGAACTC
